Addgene plasmid #210767: pCDNA3-SREBP-1 S1P and S2P mutations (U124AFG200-5)
Purpose: Mammalian expression of SREBP-1 (isoform 1) with mutations in residues reported to be critical for S1P and S2P cleavage.
Depositing lab: Allan Weissman. Publication: SARS-CoV-2 papain-like protease plays multiple roles in regulating cellular proteins in the endoplasmic reticulum. Yang M, Mariano J, Su R, Smith CE, Das S, Gill C, Andresson T, Loncarek J, Tsai YC, Weissman AM. J Biol Chem. 2023 Oct 12;299(12):105346. doi: 10.1016/j.jbc.2023.105346. PubMed 37838170.
Backbone
  Vector backbone: pCDNA3.1(+)
  Vector type: Mammalian Expression
Growth in bacteria
  Bacterial resistance: Ampicillin, 100 μg/mL
  Growth temperature: 37°C
  Growth strain: DH5alpha
  Copy number: High Copy
Gene/Insert
  Gene/Insert name: SREBP-1
  Species: H. sapiens (human)
  Mutation: DRSR 514-517 to AS; 557 R to A; multiple silent mutations to facilitate cloning
  Entrez Gene: SREBF1 (a.k.a. HMD, IFAP2, SREBP1, bHLHd1)
  Tag / fusion protein: T7x2 (N terminal on insert); E-tag (C terminal on insert)
  Cloning method: Restriction Enzyme; 5′ cloning site Nhe1 (not destroyed); 3′ cloning site Not1 (not destroyed)
  Sequencing primers: 5′ N/A
Terms and licenses: Academic/Nonprofit Terms; Industry Terms: Not Available to Industry
Depositor comments: Designed with multiple multiple silent mutations to facilitate cloning. Mutations in residues reported to be critical for S1P and S2P cleavage. Starting construct for SREBP-1a plasmids used in PMID: 37838170. Synthesized by GenScript.
How to cite: pCDNA3-SREBP-1 S1P and S2P mutations (U124AFG200-5) was a gift from Allan Weissman (Addgene plasmid # 210767 ; http://n2t.net/addgene:210767 ; RRID:Addgene_210767)
