[The description below was written by a language model from this plasmid's Addgene catalogue record and pLannotate feature annotations shown in this document.]
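Description:
pCDNA3-SREBP-1 S1P and S2P mutations (U124AFG200-5) is a mammalian expression plasmid of about 9 kb built on the pCDNA3.1(+) backbone. It is propagated in E. coli at high copy from a ColE1/pUC-type origin under ampicillin selection (β-lactamase driven by its own promoter). It also carries an f1 origin and an SV40 promoter–neomycin phosphotransferase–SV40 poly(A) cassette, which allows G418 selection of transfected mammalian cells. Several short annotated fragments (HIV-1 LTR, ble, lacI, bom) appear to be partial matches to backbone sequence rather than functional parts.

The payload is a synthesized human SREBF1 coding sequence, listed as SREBP-1 isoform 1 and described by the depositor as SREBP-1a. It sits between retained NheI and NotI sites, under the CMV immediate-early enhancer/promoter, and is terminated by the bGH polyadenylation signal. An upstream T7 promoter permits in vitro transcription. The catalogue lists a tandem T7 epitope tag at the N terminus and an E-tag at the C terminus; these are not annotated separately in the feature table. With a tag at each end, the two halves of the protein could be followed separately.

SREBP-1 is a membrane-anchored transcription factor precursor that is normally activated by sequential cleavage by site-1 and site-2 proteases. Here, residues reported as critical for those cleavages are altered: DRSR 514–517 is replaced by AS, and R557 is changed to A. Multiple silent changes were also introduced to create convenient cloning sites. The construct served as the starting template for the SREBP-1a plasmids in a study of how the SARS-CoV-2 papain-like protease affects endoplasmic reticulum proteins. It suits experiments that need SREBP-1 processing to be examined independently of canonical S1P/S2P cleavage.
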