Features (pLannotate 1.2.2; 20 found; start..end, strand, type, name):
    631..735     -  promoter       AmpR promoter: bla
    794..846     -  misc_feature   bom (fragment): basis of mobility region from pBR322
   1001..1380    +  enhancer       CMV enhancer: human cytomegalovirus immediate early enhancer
   1381..1584    +  promoter       CMV promoter: human cytomegalovirus (CMV) immediate early promoter
   1580..1613    +  LTR            5' LTR (truncated) (fragment): truncated 5' long terminal repeat (LTR) from HIV-1
   1629..1647    +  promoter       T7 promoter: promoter for bacteriophage T7 RNA polymerase
   1751..5275    +  CDS            SREBF1 (sequence partly withheld): SRBP1_HUMAN - Also known as BHLHD1, SREBP1 From Homo sapiens (Human).
   5380..5604    +  polyA_signal   bGH poly(A) signal: bovine growth hormone polyadenylation signal
   5608..5629    +  promoter       SV40 promoter (fragment): SV40 enhancer and early promoter
   5650..6078    +  rep_origin     f1 ori (sequence partly withheld): f1 bacteriophage origin of replication; arrow indicates direction of (+) strand synthesis
   6092..6421    +  promoter       SV40 promoter: SV40 enhancer and early promoter
   6488..7279    +  CDS            neo: KKA2_KLEPN - Also known as kan, nptII. Experimental evidence at protein level: Swiss-Prot protein existence level 1. Resistance to kanamycin, neomycin, paromomycin, ribostamycin, butirosin and gentamicin B. From Klebsiella pneumoniae.
   7303..7461    +  CDS            ble (fragment): BLE_KLEPN - Experimental evidence at protein level: Swiss-Prot protein existence level 1. Binding protein with a strong affinity to the bleomycin family of antibiotics. Binds to CL990; an antimitotic-antibiotic compound. From Klebsiella pneumoniae.
   7456..7577    +  polyA_signal   SV40 poly(A) signal: SV40 polyadenylation signal
   7650..7666    -  protein_bind   lac operator: The lac repressor binds to the lac operator to inhibit transcription in E. coli. This inhibition can be relieved by adding lactose or isopropyl-β-D-thiogalactopyranoside (IPTG). lac repressor encoded by lacI
   7674..7704    -  promoter       lac promoter: promoter for the E. coli lac operon
   7719..7740    -  protein_bind   CAP binding site: CAP binding activates transcription in the presence of cAMP. E. coli catabolite activator protein
   7753..7845    -  CDS            lacI (fragment): lac repressor; lacI; The lac repressor binds to the lac operator to inhibit transcription in E. coli. This inhibition can be relieved by adding lactose or isopropyl-β-D-thiogalactopyranoside (IPTG).
   8028..8616    -  rep_origin     ori: high-copy-number ColE1/pMB1/pBR322/pUC origin of replication
   8787..630     -  CDS            AmpR (across the origin): β-lactamase; bla; confers resistance to ampicillin, carbenicillin, and related antibiotics
>Addgene plasmid #210767 | pCDNA3-SREBP-1 S1P and S2P mutations (U124AFG200-5) | addgene full sequence | sequence record 421642 | Addgene NGS Result
CTCCATCCAGTCTATTAATTGTTGCCGGGAAGCTAGAGTAAGTAGTTCGCCAGTTAATAGTTTGCGCAAC
GTTGTTGCCATTGCTACAGGCATCGTGGTGTCACGCTCGTCGTTTGGTATGGCTTCATTCAGCTCCGGTT
CCCAACGATCAAGGCGAGTTACATGATCCCCCATGTTGTGCAAAAAAGCGGTTAGCTCCTTCGGTCCTCC
GATCGTTGTCAGAAGTAAGTTGGCCGCAGTGTTATCACTCATGGTTATGGCAGCACTGCATAATTCTCTT
ACTGTCATGCCATCCGTAAGATGCTTTTCTGTGACTGGTGAGTACTCAACCAAGTCATTCTGAGAATAGT
GTATGCGGCGACCGAGTTGCTCTTGCCCGGCGTCAATACGGGATAATACCGCGCCACATAGCAGAACTTT
AAAAGTGCTCATCATTGGAAAACGTTCTTCGGGGCGAAAACTCTCAAGGATCTTACCGCTGTTGAGATCC
AGTTCGATGTAACCCACTCGTGCACCCAACTGATCTTCAGCATCTTTTACTTTCACCAGCGTTTCTGGGT
GAGCAAAAACAGGAAGGCAAAATGCCGCAAAAAAGGGAATAAGGGCGACACGGAAATGTTGAATACTCAT
ACTCTTCCTTTTTCAATATTATTGAAGCATTTATCAGGGTTATTGTCTCATGAGCGGATACATATTTGAA
TGTATTTAGAAAAATAAACAAATAGGGGTTCCGCGCACATTTCCCCGAAAAGTGCCACCTGACGTCGACG
GATCGGGAGATCTCCCGATCCCCTATGGTGCACTCTCAGTACAATCTGCTCTGATGCCGCATAGTTAAGC
CAGTATCTGCTCCCTGCTTGTGTGTTGGAGGTCGCTGAGTAGTGCGCGAGCAAAATTTAAGCTACAACAA
GGCAAGGCTTGACCGACAATTGCATGAAGAATCTGCTTAGGGTTAGGCGTTTTGCGCTGCTTCGCGATGT
ACGGGCCAGATATACGCGTTGACATTGATTATTGACTAGTTATTAATAGTAATCAATTACGGGGTCATTA
GTTCATAGCCCATATATGGAGTTCCGCGTTACATAACTTACGGTAAATGGCCCGCCTGGCTGACCGCCCA
ACGACCCCCGCCCATTGACGTCAATAATGACGTATGTTCCCATAGTAACGCCAATAGGGACTTTCCATTG
ACGTCAATGGGTGGAGTATTTACGGTAAACTGCCCACTTGGCAGTACATCAAGTGTATCATATGCCAAGT
ACGCCCCCTATTGACGTCAATGACGGTAAATGGCCCGCCTGGCATTATGCCCAGTACATGACCTTATGGG
ACTTTCCTACTTGGCAGTACATCTACGTATTAGTCATCGCTATTACCATGGTGATGCGGTTTTGGCAGTA
CATCAATGGGCGTGGATAGCGGTTTGACTCACGGGGATTTCCAAGTCTCCACCCCATTGACGTCAATGGG
AGTTTGTTTTGGCACCAAAATCAACGGGACTTTCCAAAATGTCGTAACAACTCCGCCCCATTGACGCAAA
TGGGCGGTAGGCGTGTACGGTGGGAGGTCTATATAAGCAGAGCTCTCTGGCTAACTAGAGAACCCACTGC
TTACTGGCTTATCGAAATTAATACGACTCACTATAGGGAGACCCAAGCTGGCTAGCGGATCCGCCACCAT
GGCCTCTATGACCGGCGGCCAGCAAATGGGTATGGCCTCTATGACCGGCGGCCAGCAAATGGGAGCATCG
ATGGACGAGCCACCCTTCAGCGAGGCGGCTTTGGAGCAGGCGCTGGGCGAGCCGTGCGATCTGGACGCGG
CGCTGCTGACCGACATCGAAGGTGAAGTCGGCGCGGGGAGGGGTAGGGCCAACGGCCTGGACGCCCCAAG
GGCGGGCGCAGATCGCGGAGCTATGGATTGCACTTTCGAAGACATGCTTCAGCTTATCAACAACCAAGAC
AGTGACTTCCCTGGCCTATTTGACCCACCCTATGCTGGGAGTGGGGCAGGGGGCACAGACCCTGCCAGCC
CCGATACCAGCTCCCCAGGCAGCTTGTCTCCACCTCCTGCCACATTGAGCTCCTCTCTTGAAGCCTTCCT
GAGCGGGCCGCAGGCAGCGCCCTCACCCCTGTCCCCTCCCCAGCCTGCACCCACTCCATTGAAGATGTAC
CCGTCCATGCCCGCTTTCTCCCCTGGGCCTGGTATCAAGGAAGAGTCAGTGCCACTGAGCATCCTGCAGA
CCCCCACCCCACAGCCCCTGCCAGGGGCCCTCCTGCCACAGAGCTTCCCAGCCCCAGCCCCACCGCAGTT
CAGCTCCACCCCTGTGTTAGGCTACCCCAGCCCTCCGGGAGGCTTCTCTACAGGAAGCCCTCCCGGGAAC
ACCCAGCAGCCGCTGCCTGGCCTGCCACTGGCTTCCCCGCCAGGGGTCCCGCCCGTCTCCTTGCACACCC
AGGTCCAGAGTGTGGTCCCCCAGCAGCTACTGACAGTCACAGCTGCCCCCACGGCAGCCCCTGTAACGAC
CACTGTGACCTCGCAGATCCAGCAGGTCCCGGTCCTGCTGCAGCCCCACTTCATCAAGGCAGACTCGCTG
CTTCTGACAGCCATGAAGACAGACGGAGCCACTGTGAAGGCGGCAGGTCTCAGTCCCCTGGTCTCTGGCA
CCACTGTGCAGACAGGGCCTTTGCCGACCCTGGTGAGTGGCGGAACCATCTTGGCAACAGTCCCACTGGT
CGTAGATGCGGAGAAGCTGCCTATCAACCGGCTCGCAGCTGGCAGCAAGGCCCCGGCCTCTGCC
[240 nt withheld, positions 2795-3034]
GATCTGGTGTCGGCCTGTGGCAGTGGAGGGAACACAGACGTGCTCATGGAGGGCGTGAAGACTGAGGTGG
AGGACACACTGACCCCACCCCCCTCGGATGCTGGCTCACCTTTCCAGAGCAGCCCCTTGTCCCTTGGCAG
CAGGGGCAGTGGCAGCGGTGGCAGTGGCAGTGACTCGGAGCCTGACAGCCCAGTCTTTGAGGACAGCAAG
GCAAAGCCAGAGCAGCGGCCGTCTCTGCACAGCCGGGGCATGCTGGCATCCCTGGCCCTGTGCACGCTCG
TCTTCCTCTGCCTGTCCTGCAACCCCTTGGCCTCCTTGCTGGGGGCCCGGGGGCTTCCCAGCCCCTCAGA
TACCACCAGCGTCTACCATAGCCCTGGGGCCAACGTGCTGGGCACCGAGTCTAGAGATGGCCCTGGCTGG
GCCCAGTGGCTGCTGCCCCCAGTGGTCTGGCTGCTCAATGGGCTGTTGGTGCTCGTCTCCTTGGTGCTTC
TCTTTGTCTACGGTGAGCCAGTCACACGGCCCCACTCAGGCCCCGCCGTGTACTTCTGGAGGCATCGCAA
GCAGGCTGACCTGGACCTGGCCCGGGGAGACTTTGCCCAGGCTGCCCAGCAGCTGTGGCTGGCCCTGCGG
GCACTGGGCCGGCCCCTGCCCACCTCCCACCTGGACCTGGCTTGTAGCCTCCTCTGGAACCTCATCCGTC
ACCTGCTGCAGCGTCTCTGGGTGGGCCGCTGGCTGGCAGGCCGGGCAGGGGGCCTGCAGCAGGACTGTGC
TCTGCGAGTGGATGCAAGCGCCAGCGCCCGAGACGCAGCCCTGGTCTACCATAAGCTGCACCAGCTGCAC
ACCATGGGGAAGCACACAGGCGGGCACCTCACTGCCACCAACCTGGCGCTGAGTGCCCTGAACCTGGCAG
AGTGTGCAGGGGATGCCGTGTCTGTGGCGACGCTGGCCGAGATCTATGTGGCGGCTGCATTGAGAGTGAA
GACCAGTCTCCCACGGGCCTTGCATTTTCTGACACGCTTCTTCCTGAGCAGTGCCCGCCAGGCCTGCCTG
GCACAGAGTGGCTCAGTGCCTCCTGCCATGCAGTGGCTCTGCCACCCCGTGGGCCACCGTTTCTTCGTGG
ATGGGGACTGGTCCGTGCTCAGTACCCCATGGGAGAGCCTGTACAGCTTGGCCGGGAACCCAGTGGACCC
CCTGGCCCAGGTGACTCAGCTATTCCGGGAACATCTCTTAGAGCGAGCACTGAACTGTGTGACCCAGCCC
AACCCCAGCCCTGGGTCAGCTGATGGGGACAAGGAATTTTCGGATGCCCTCGGGTACCTGCAGCTGCTGA
ACAGCTGTTCTGATGCTGCGGGGGCTCCTGCCTACAGCTTCTCCATCAGTTCCAGCATGGCCACCACCAC
CGGCGTAGACCCGGTGGCCAAGTGGTGGGCCTCTCTGACAGCTGTGGTGATCCACTGGCTGCGGCGGGAT
GAGGAGGCGGCTGAGCGGCTGTGCCCGCTGGTGGAGCACCTGCCCCGGGTGCTGCAGGAGTCTGAGAGAC
CCCTGCCCAGGGCAGCTCTGCACTCCTTCAAGGCTGCCCGGGCCCTGCTGGGCTGTGCCAAGGCAGAGTC
TGGTCCAGCCAGCCTGACCATCTGTGAGAAGGCCAGTGGGTACCTGCAGGACAGCCTGGCTACCACACCA
GCCAGCAGCTCCATTGACAAGGCCGTGCAGCTGTTCCTGTGTGACCTGCTTCTTGTGGTGCGCACCAGCC
TGTGGCGGCAGCAGCAGCCCCCGGCCCCGGCCCCAGCAGCCCAGGGCACCAGCAGCAGGCCCCAGGCTTC
CGCCCTTGAGCTGCGTGGCTTCCAACGGGACCTGAGCAGCCTGAGGCGGCTGGCACAGAGCTTCCGGCCC
GCCATGCGGAGGGTGTTCCTACATGAGGCCACGGCCCGGCTGATGGCGGGGGCCAGCCCCACACGGACAC
ACCAGCTCCTCGACCGCAGTCTGAGGCGGCGGGCAGGCCCCGGTGGCAAAGGAGGCGCGGTGGCGGAGCT
GGAGCCGCGGCCCACGCGGCGGGAGCACGCGGAGGCCTTGCTGCTGGCCTCCTGCTACCTGCCCCCCGGC
TTCCTGTCGGCGCCCGGGCAGCGCGTGGGCATGCTGGCTGAGGCGGCGCGCACACTAGAGAAACTTGGCG
ATCGCCGGCTGCTGCACGACTGTCAGCAGATGCTCATGCGCCTGGGCGGTGGGACCACTGTCACTTCCAG
CGGAGAATTCTCAGGCGCCCCCGTGCCCTACCCCGACCCCCTGGAGCCCCGGTGAGCGGCCGCTCGAGTC
TAGAGGGCCCGTTTAAACCCGCTGATCAGCCTCGACTGTGCCTTCTAGTTGCCAGCCATCTGTTGTTTGC
CCCTCCCCCGTGCCTTCCTTGACCCTGGAAGGTGCCACTCCCACTGTCCTTTCCTAATAAAATGAGGAAA
TTGCATCGCATTGTCTGAGTAGGTGTCATTCTATTCTGGGGGGTGGGGTGGGGCAGGACAGCAAGGGGGA
GGATTGGGAAGACAATAGCAGGCATGCTGGGGATGCGGTGGGCTCTATGGCTTCTGAGGCGGAAAGAACC
AGCTGGGGCTCTAGGGGGTATCCCC
[124 nt withheld, positions 5650-5773]
C
[91 nt withheld, positions 5775-5865]
A
[49 nt withheld, positions 5867-5915]
CCTTTGACGTTGGAGTCCACGTTCTTT
[37 nt withheld, positions 5943-5979]
ACCCTATCTCGGTCTATTCTTTTGATTTATAAGGGATTTTGCCGATTTCGGCCTATTGGTTAAAAAATGA
GCTGATTTAACAAAAATTTAACGCGAATTAATTCTGTGGAATGTGTGTCAGTTAGGGTGTGGAAAGTCCC
CAGGCTCCCCAGCAGGCAGAAGTATGCAAAGCATGCATCTCAATTAGTCAGCAACCAGGTGTGGAAAGTC
CCCAGGCTCCCCAGCAGGCAGAAGTATGCAAAGCATGCATCTCAATTAGTCAGCAACCATAGTCCCGCCC
CTAACTCCGCCCATCCCGCCCCTAACTCCGCCCAGTTCCGCCCATTCTCCGCCCCATGGCTGACTAATTT
TTTTTATTTATGCAGAGGCCGAGGCCGCCTCTGCCTCTGAGCTATTCCAGAAGTAGTGAGGAGGCTTTTT
TGGAGGCCTAGGCTTTTGCAAAAAGCTCCCGGGAGCTTGTATATCCATTTTCGGATCTGATCAAGAGACA
GGATGAGGATCGTTTCGCATGATTGAACAAGATGGATTGCACGCAGGTTCTCCGGCCGCTTGGGTGGAGA
GGCTATTCGGCTATGACTGGGCACAACAGACAATCGGCTGCTCTGATGCCGCCGTGTTCCGGCTGTCAGC
GCAGGGGCGCCCGGTTCTTTTTGTCAAGACCGACCTGTCCGGTGCCCTGAATGAACTGCAGGACGAGGCA
GCGCGGCTATCGTGGCTGGCCACGACGGGCGTTCCTTGCGCAGCTGTGCTCGACGTTGTCACTGAAGCGG
GAAGGGACTGGCTGCTATTGGGCGAAGTGCCGGGGCAGGATCTCCTGTCATCTCACCTTGCTCCTGCCGA
GAAAGTATCCATCATGGCTGATGCAATGCGGCGGCTGCATACGCTTGATCCGGCTACCTGCCCATTCGAC
CACCAAGCGAAACATCGCATCGAGCGAGCACGTACTCGGATGGAAGCCGGTCTTGTCGATCAGGATGATC
TGGACGAAGAGCATCAGGGGCTCGCGCCAGCCGAACTGTTCGCCAGGCTCAAGGCGCGCATGCCCGACGG
CGAGGATCTCGTCGTGACCCATGGCGATGCCTGCTTGCCGAATATCATGGTGGAAAATGGCCGCTTTTCT
GGATTCATCGACTGTGGCCGGCTGGGTGTGGCGGACCGCTATCAGGACATAGCGTTGGCTACCCGTGATA
TTGCTGAAGAGCTTGGCGGCGAATGGGCTGACCGCTTCCTCGTGCTTTACGGTATCGCCGCTCCCGATTC
GCAGCGCATCGCCTTCTATCGCCTTCTTGACGAGTTCTTCTGAGCGGGACTCTGGGGTTCGAAATGACCG
ACCAAGCGACGCCCAACCTGCCATCACGAGATTTCGATTCCACCGCCGCCTTCTATGAAAGGTTGGGCTT
CGGAATCGTTTTCCGGGACGCCGGCTGGATGATCCTCCAGCGCGGGGATCTCATGCTGGAGTTCTTCGCC
CACCCCAACTTGTTTATTGCAGCTTATAATGGTTACAAATAAAGCAATAGCATCACAAATTTCACAAATA
AAGCATTTTTTTCACTGCATTCTAGTTGTGGTTTGTCCAAACTCATCAATGTATCTTATCATGTCTGTAT
ACCGTCGACCTCTAGCTAGAGCTTGGCGTAATCATGGTCATAGCTGTTTCCTGTGTGAAATTGTTATCCG
CTCACAATTCCACACAACATACGAGCCGGAAGCATAAAGTGTAAAGCCTGGGGTGCCTAATGAGTGAGCT
AACTCACATTAATTGCGTTGCGCTCACTGCCCGCTTTCCAGTCGGGAAACCTGTCGTGCCAGCTGCATTA
ATGAATCGGCCAACGCGCGGGGAGAGGCGGTTTGCGTATTGGGCGCTCTTCCGCTTCCTCGCTCACTGAC
TCGCTGCGCTCGGTCGTTCGGCTGCGGCGAGCGGTATCAGCTCACTCAAAGGCGGTAATACGGTTATCCA
CAGAATCAGGGGATAACGCAGGAAAGAACATGTGAGCAAAAGGCCAGCAAAAGGCCAGGAACCGTAAAAA
GGCCGCGTTGCTGGCGTTTTTCCATAGGCTCCGCCCCCCTGACGAGCATCACAAAAATCGACGCTCAAGT
CAGAGGTGGCGAAACCCGACAGGACTATAAAGATACCAGGCGTTTCCCCCTGGAAGCTCCCTCGTGCGCT
CTCCTGTTCCGACCCTGCCGCTTACCGGATACCTGTCCGCCTTTCTCCCTTCGGGAAGCGTGGCGCTTTC
TCATAGCTCACGCTGTAGGTATCTCAGTTCGGTGTAGGTCGTTCGCTCCAAGCTGGGCTGTGTGCACGAA
CCCCCCGTTCAGCCCGACCGCTGCGCCTTATCCGGTAACTATCGTCTTGAGTCCAACCCGGTAAGACACG
ACTTATCGCCACTGGCAGCAGCCACTGGTAACAGGATTAGCAGAGCGAGGTATGTAGGCGGTGCTACAGA
GTTCTTGAAGTGGTGGCCTAACTACGGCTACACTAGAAGAACAGTATTTGGTATCTGCGCTCTGCTGAAG
CCAGTTACCTTCGGAAAAAGAGTTGGTAGCTCTTGATCCGGCAAACAAACCACCGCTGGTAGCGGTGGTT
TTTTTGTTTGCAAGCAGCAGATTACGCGCAGAAAAAAAGGATCTCAAGAAGATCCTTTGATCTTTTCTAC
GGGGTCTGACGCTCAGTGGAACGAAAACTCACGTTAAGGGATTTTGGTCATGAGATTATCAAAAAGGATC
TTCACCTAGATCCTTTTAAATTAAAAATGAAGTTTTAAATCAATCTAAAGTATATATGAGTAAACTTGGT
CTGACAGTTACCAATGCTTAATCAGTGAGGCACCTATCTCAGCGATCTGTCTATTTCGTTCATCCATAGT
TGCCTGACTCCCCGTCGTGTAGATAACTACGATACGGGAGGGCTTACCATCTGGCCCCAGTGCTGCAATG
ATACCGCGAGACCCACGCTCACCGGCTCCAGATTTATCAGCAATAAACCAGCCAGCCGGAAGGGCCGAGC
GCAGAAGTGGTCCTGCAACTTTATCCGC
